Addgene plasmid #139418: pGWKS11
Purpose: Fluoroescent marker for use in Cryptococcus neoformans. Contains a codon optimised mNeonGreen marker.
Depositing lab: James Fraser. Depositing organization: University of Queensland. Publication: Broadening the spectrum of fluorescent protein tools for use in the encapsulated human fungal pathogen Cryptococcus neoformans. Spencer GWK, Chua SMH, Erpf PE, Wizrah MSI, Dyba TG, Condon ND, Fraser JA. Fungal Genet Biol. 2020 May;138:103365. doi: 10.1016/j.fgb.2020.103365. Epub 2020 Mar 4. PubMed 32145317.
Backbone
  Vector backbone: pBlueScript II SK(-)
  Backbone manufacturer: Stratagene
  Vector type: Yeast Expression
  Selectable markers: Nourseothricin
Growth in bacteria
  Bacterial resistance: Ampicillin, 100 μg/mL
  Growth temperature: 37°C
  Growth strain: DH5alpha
  Copy number: High Copy
Gene/Insert
  Gene/Insert name: mNeonGreen (alt name: Noureothricin (NAT))
  Species: Synthetic, Branchiostoma lanceolatum, Streptomyces noursei
  Promoter: TEF1
  Cloning method: Gibson Cloning
Terms and licenses: Academic/Nonprofit Terms; Industry Terms: Not Available to Industry
Depositor comments: Contains the codon optimised mNeonGreen marker in the multicloning site of pBlueScript II SK-. Importantly, the mNeonGreen marker can be excised using restriction enzymes XhoI and SpeI.
How to cite: pGWKS11 was a gift from James Fraser (Addgene plasmid # 139418 ; http://n2t.net/addgene:139418 ; RRID:Addgene_139418)
