[The description below was written by a language model from this plasmid's Addgene catalogue record and pLannotate feature annotations shown in this document.]
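Description:
pGWKS11 is a fluorescent-protein tool plasmid for the encapsulated fungal pathogen Cryptococcus neoformans, built by Gibson assembly in the pBlueScript II SK(-) backbone. In E. coli it is maintained at high copy through the ColE1/pUC-type origin and selected with ampicillin via the β-lactamase gene and its promoter. The usual pBluescript features remain visible around the insertion sites: T7 and T3 promoters, the lac promoter/operator with its CAP binding site, an interrupted lacZα fragment, split remnants of the multiple cloning site, and fragments of the f1/M13 phage origin. No fungal replication origin is annotated.

The payload is an mNeonGreen coding sequence, a bright, rapidly maturing monomeric green/yellow fluorescent protein derived from Branchiostoma lanceolatum, here codon optimised for Cryptococcus and placed in the multiple cloning site between the T7 and T3 promoters. The record lists TEF1 as the promoter, although the automated feature table does not annotate any fungal promoter or terminator, leaving roughly 1.2 kb upstream and about 0.6 kb downstream of the mNeonGreen reading frame undescribed. Elsewhere in the 8.4 kb plasmid, on the opposite strand, lies the nourseothricin acetyltransferase gene (nat1 from Streptomyces noursei), which provides nourseothricin selection of fungal transformants; its regulatory sequences are likewise not annotated. According to the depositor, the mNeonGreen marker can be excised with XhoI and SpeI, so the plasmid serves both as a source of the fluorescent marker for building other constructs and as a selectable fluorescent marker for microscopy-based work in C. neoformans.
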