Features (pLannotate 1.2.2; 16 found; start..end, strand, type, name):
   1027..1590    -  CDS            NrsR: nourseothricin acetyltransferase; Streptomyces noursei nat1; confers resistance to nourseothricin
   2439..2570    +  rep_origin     M13 ori (fragment): M13 bacteriophage origin of replication; arrow indicates direction of (+) strand synthesis
   2574..2729    -  CDS            lacZα (fragment): LacZα fragment of β-galactosidase; lacZ fragment
   2737..2755    +  promoter       T7 promoter: promoter for bacteriophage T7 RNA polymerase
   2764..2784    -  misc_feature   MCS (fragment): pBluescript multiple cloning site
   4007..4714    +  CDS            mNeonGreen: mNeonGreen is a basic (constitutively fluorescent) green/yellow fluorescent protein published in 2013, derived from Branchiostoma lanceolatum. It is reported to be a very rapidly-maturing monomer with moderate acid sensitivity.
   5358..5394    -  misc_feature   MCS (fragment): pBluescript multiple cloning site
   5407..5425    -  promoter       T3 promoter: promoter for bacteriophage T3 RNA polymerase
   5470..5486    -  protein_bind   lac operator: The lac repressor binds to the lac operator to inhibit transcription in E. coli. This inhibition can be relieved by adding lactose or isopropyl-β-D-thiogalactopyranoside (IPTG). lac repressor encoded by lacI
   5494..5524    -  promoter       lac promoter: promoter for the E. coli lac operon
   5539..5560    -  protein_bind   CAP binding site: CAP binding activates transcription in the presence of cAMP. E. coli catabolite activator protein
   5573..5665    -  CDS            lacI (fragment): lac repressor; lacI; The lac repressor binds to the lac operator to inhibit transcription in E. coli. This inhibition can be relieved by adding lactose or isopropyl-β-D-thiogalactopyranoside (IPTG).
   5848..6436    -  rep_origin     ori: high-copy-number ColE1/pMB1/pBR322/pUC origin of replication
   6607..7467    -  CDS            AmpR: β-lactamase; bla; confers resistance to ampicillin, carbenicillin, and related antibiotics
   7468..7572    -  promoter       AmpR promoter: bla
   7599..7615    +  rep_origin     f1 ori (fragment): f1 bacteriophage origin of replication; arrow indicates direction of (+) strand synthesis
>Addgene plasmid #139418 | pGWKS11 | addgene full sequence | sequence record 292449 | Addgene NGS Result
ACCAAACCAGTCTGTGCCAAGTGGATTGCTTATGCATCGAGTGGCGAGCCCACTGACCTCTGGGCCCCTT
TTTTGAACTATAAAAAGCGGCCAAGTCTGATTTCGGTCTCACAATCATCAACATCGACTTCTCTTTTCGC
CTCGATCAACCTAAACAACGGTCACTCAGCCATGAACTGGACAATGGAATATTTCGCCTTGCCTTGGATC
TTTGGCCTCTAGACTCAATCAACGTCAGGATAAAGGTGAGCATAGGTTGCTCACTCACTGTAGCCTTTTT
TTCCCTTCTTCTTGGTCCAGATGGTTCCCAAGGCTCTATAAAGTGTATCTGTCAGTTCCACTTCCTTACT
CCGAAGCGATTCAGAGTTGTAAAGTGCGTCTGACCCCCTGATTATATCTCAAAGTCCCTTCACAAATTCA
GACATGATGCGATAAAGTGCCGGATTGTCATTCGCGTCTTGTGACTGTATAGAAAGTGCCGGCATCCTCT
TTTCTTTTCCTCTTTGGCCGAGCGACTCAGAGTTGTGAAGCCTGCTGGTATCTGTCTGTTCCCTTGCCCT
GATAAAGAATATCGAAGAGCATTTCTTTGATTCACAATACGTTGACGAATGGTGTGATGGATCCTAAGCA
GCGCCAGCCCTTTGAACTTGTGTCGAAAAAAAAAAAAAAACAGCATATGATACGTAAAGGGAAGAAAAGG
ATGGAGCTGACTGTTTTGACAGGCATAATTTTGAGCGTGCTTCATTGGCCGGTTTATCTGTATTAACACG
GAAGAGATGTAGAAACTAGCTTCCTGGTTTCAGAGACAAGGAGCCATGAAGATCCTGAGGATTCAACGGC
GTTGCTGAGGGTGGGAAGGATGGTATTGTTGTCTGTAGATAGATTAATGGGCATATAATGTCAAAAAAGA
TGATTGACACGATGTCTGTCTCGAATTCGCAGTGTGCTAAAATTGTATCACTTCTCTAATATGTATATAT
ACACCCTCTAAGGAAAATTAACCCCTTACCGCCTTCACGAATTCTTAGGGGCAGGGCATGCTCATGTAGA
GCGCCTGCTCGCCGTCCGAGGCGGTGCCGTCGTACAGGGCGGTGTCCAGGCCGCAGAGGGTGAACCCCAT
CCGCCGGTACGCGTGGATAGCCGGTGCGTTAACGTTGGTGACCTCCAGCCAGAGGTGCCCGGCGCCCCGC
TCGCGGGCGAACTCCGTCGCGAGCCCCATCAACGCGCGCCCGACCCCGTGCCCCCGGTGCTCCGGGGCGA
CCTCGATGTCCTCGACGGTCAGCCGGCGGTTCCAGCCGGAGTACGAGACGACCACGAAGCCCGCCAGGTC
GCCGTCGTCCCCGTACGCGACGAACGTCCGGGAGTCCGGGTCGCCGTCCTCCCCGTCGTCCGATTCGTCG
TCCGATTCGTCGTCGGGGAACACCTTGGTCAGGGGCGGGTCCACCGGCACCTCCCGCAGGGTGAAGCCGT
CCCCGGTGGCGGTGACGCGGAAGACGGTGTCGGTGGTGAAGGACCCATCCAGTGCCTCGATGGCCTCGGC
GTCCCCCGGGACACTGGTGCGGTACCGGTAAGCCGTGTCGTCAAGAGTGGCGGCCGCCATAGACATGTTG
GGCGAGTTTACTAATGGAAAAAGACAATTAGCAAAGAGGCTGCATATTAGGAGACGCGGTGAAGATTGGG
GAGGACAATAGGGTCCGTGCACCAAAAAGTCCTGACGGCAGCTCTGTTCAACGCACATCCATCTCTTCCA
GCTATGCGTGTGGCACCAGCACGGATGGATTGTTGCACCAAAAGGACAAGGCGAGATGGATGCAGGTCGA
GGCGATGCGGTGCTATCGGCCCTCGTTGTCGAACGCCACGTCGTCCTCTCGGCGACCGTCAATCCTGGAA
GGAAATGACCAAGCGTGCACCCAGCATCCAGCATCCAACATCCAGCACCCAGCACCTAGCACCCATGATC
CAATGGCCGGCATGCAGATCAGCGTGGGGAGAGCACCATCTAGCAGCCCCTGGCAGGCCCAGCATTGTGC
TCGGATGTGCGATAGGCGGTGGGTGCGATAAGGTGGATTAGTGGAGGATGGAGGACTGAGTGGCGGGCAA
GGGAAGGGGGCGGGAAGATGACTCACCTTGGGCAGTGGGTGGGGGATGCGGTATAGGGGATGTATGTGGA
TGCTGGCGGAGGATAGAAGCTGTAAGCTGAGCTGGTGCCAACGGTGACGCTGTGAGAGTGGTCTCGGCGA
CCCTGACGGCGACTCGGCGTTACCCCGTGTGGCACACCGGACGCGCGTCGAGTGACGTTGCTGCTATTGT
TGTTACCATCATCCTCTCCTCCGACAACCATACACTCAGTGCACACCATGCCACTCGAATCCTGCATGCT
TATGTGAGTCCTCCCCTTCCCGTGCGCCGCTCTCCAGCTCACATCCTCGCAGCCATGGACTCAACCCTAT
CTCGGTCTATTCTTTTGATTTATAAGGGATTTTGCCGATTTCGGCCTATTGGTTAAAAAAATGAGCTGAT
TTAACAAAAATTTAACGCGAATTTTAACAAAATATTAACGCTTACAATTTCCATTCGCCATTCAGGCTGC
GCAACTGTTGGGAAGGGCGATCGGTGCGGGCCTCTTCGCTATTACGCCAGCTGGCGAAAGGGGGATGTGC
TGCAAGGCGATTAAGTTGGGTAACGCCAGGGTTTTCCCAGTCACGACGTTGTAAAACGACGGCCAGTGAG
CGCGCGTAATACGACTCACTATAGGGCGAATTGGGTACCGGGCCCCCCCTCGAGCATTCTATGCTATACG
GTACAAGATTGTGGCTACTATGCAAGCTCCATAGCGAATGATCTTACACTGACCTTGTCGACCGTTCTGA
ATGATTAACAATGGTCGCAAGTGTGGTTGACCCACCTGCGGGCGCTTCTTAACTATCTATCATCGGTATG
TCAAGTATCACTCCCTTTAAACAAAAGAATAAGAGCATAATACAGCAGTCTCATCATGGCAACCCTTCGC
GCAATGTACAAAAAGCAGCCAGAAGCCCCCACGCACAAGCAATAATGTCGTGTTCTACCCTGCCATGAAC
AAGCGTCATGGCCATTAGCGAACGCCCCAATATTCAGCCCCATTCGCCAAGCAAGTTGCCTCGCCCCCTT
CCCAGAAGATCATGGGCATCTCGTCTTCTTCTAATTTCGCATTTTGTGAAGCTCCATTCATGCACGTCGG
CTTCTGGACGACTCTTATCATATGCATTGGCCTGCTCGGTGTGAGGATGAGCCACTCCCACATGTTTAGA
CGGCAGGGGCCTCTTGCCACCCGTTGAATTTTTGGTGCGAAGACGTGCCTGGGAACGACCTCCACTTTAA
ATTTCTCCGTTGTTGCGGTCGCTCCATCCTCCTCACATTTCTTGCCTCCTAAGTCCCATGTGCCACACTC
GGTGAAAAACGGAGTTTGATACGGATGAAATTTCCAGTGAGCTTTTCACATTCTGGAGGTTTCGAAAAAA
ATTGTGGGATTTTCTGAATTAATCCGAGAATCCGCCCTGCCCATCAACCGGAAAGAATTAAATCCCTCGC
ACATTCCTTTCTCCCACCACCTTCTTTATCTCTACATTCTTTAACCAAAACACCTAGGTGAGTACCCAAA
GTCTTTTGACACCTTTGAAAATCCGCGCCAGTCGTAGGGCACGTAAAACAATTCTCGCTGGTGGCTTCTG
CAGGTGAAGTCGGGGCAGAGTGGAGCTGAGCATGGTCGACCACCCACATCATTCTGTCTTGTTTTTGGCG
ATGTCTTCCATGCTTTTGCCCTCATCTGTTGCGTCGACTGCAGAGTACTGTTTTGCCACTACTGAGCTCA
ACATGGGCTTGTGTGTGGTGAAGAAAAAAATTTGGTGGCTCTTGAAAATTTTCAACCCATCGGATACATG
CCCTTCCAACTCACAACGCCCTAACACTTTATTGTCCTATCATTGCCTCTTCGCACATGCTAACGATCTC
CACAGAAAACTTCAAAATGGTCTCCAAGGGCGAGGAGGACAACATGGCCTCTCTCCCTGCCACTCACGAG
TTGCACATCTTCGGCTCCATCAACGGTGTCGACTTCGACATGGTCGGTCAGGGCACCGGCAACCCTAACG
ACGGTTACGAGGAGTTGAACCTTAAGTCCACCAAGGGTGACCTCCAGTTCTCCCCCTGGATTCTTGTCCC
TCACATCGGCTACGGCTTCCACCAGTACCTTCCCTACCCTGACGGCATGTCCCCTTTCCAGGCCGCCATG
GTTGACGGCTCCGGTTACCAGGTCCACCGTACTATGCAGTTCGAGGACGGTGCCTCCCTTACTGTTAACT
ACCGTTACACCTACGAGGGTTCCCACATCAAGGGTGAGGCCCAGGTCAAGGGCACTGGTTTCCCTGCTGA
CGGTCCTGTCATGACCAACTCCCTTACCGCTGCCGACTGGTGCAGGTCCAAGAAGACTTACCCCAACGAC
AAGACCATCATCTCCACCTTCAAGTGGTCCTACACCACTGGTAACGGCAAGCGTTACCGATCCACTGCCC
GAACCACCTACACCTTCGCCAAGCCTATGGCCGCTAACTACCTTAAGAACCAGCCCATGTACGTTTTCCG
TAAGACCGAGCTCAAGCACTCCAAGACCGAGCTCAACTTCAAGGAGTGGCAGAAGGCCTTCACCGACGTC
ATGGGCATGGACGAGCTTTACAAGTAAAAGGTTGAGCGCGTAATAGTGGGTTGGTCTTGTCTCTATCCAT
TCATCTGTGAGACATACTGATTTCAACTTTTTCATCAGATAATAAGGATGGTGTGAGATAAGCAAGGCTG
GGTTATGAGGTTTGGGACTAGATGGTGTTTCGCGTCTAAAGGTGAGTCTTCGTTGGTTCAATCACATTGA
TCTGATCGCTGATCAATTGTCAGCCTCTGAATGTGCTCTTGAAGAAAATGGTTGTCTGTAAGAATCCAGA
ACCAAAAACGGTCATTTCAAGTATGTATCCTCCGTGAAGTTCCTTTAGCTCTTGCTAATATTGGACTTTA
GCGTGCTTTAGCCAAAGACAGGGTCGCGAGGTTAAGAGGATGGGCCAGGAAAAATCTAAGTTAGATTTGT
CACACAAAGAAAAAGATTGTCTCAGTTTTGGTTTTGTTTGGTTTGATTTATGCATAGGAAATATTTATGA
TCGAAATCACTCATTTCCTGCTTCGTAAATATCATCTACTATATGCTTCGTAAATGTCCATCTCCTACAT
ATTGTGGATATGATAAATGCAATCCTCTCGTCTACACTCTCGGCTTATGCCTTTGTCTTCTTTGCGCTCC
TTTTAGCCTTCTTTTTATTCCTAGTCTTCAAGCCCATCACTAGTTCTAGAGCGGCCGCCACCGCGGTGGA
GCTCCAGCTTTTGTTCCCTTTAGTGAGGGTTAATTGCGCGCTTGGCGTAATCATGGTCATAGCTGTTTCC
TGTGTGAAATTGTTATCCGCTCACAATTCCACACAACATACGAGCCGGAAGCATAAAGTGTAAAGCCTGG
GGTGCCTAATGAGTGAGCTAACTCACATTAATTGCGTTGCGCTCACTGCCCGCTTTCCAGTCGGGAAACC
TGTCGTGCCAGCTGCATTAATGAATCGGCCAACGCGCGGGGAGAGGCGGTTTGCGTATTGGGCGCTCTTC
CGCTTCCTCGCTCACTGACTCGCTGCGCTCGGTCGTTCGGCTGCGGCGAGCGGTATCAGCTCACTCAAAG
GCGGTAATACGGTTATCCACAGAATCAGGGGATAACGCAGGAAAGAACATGTGAGCAAAAGGCCAGCAAA
AGGCCAGGAACCGTAAAAAGGCCGCGTTGCTGGCGTTTTTCCATAGGCTCCGCCCCCCTGACGAGCATCA
CAAAAATCGACGCTCAAGTCAGAGGTGGCGAAACCCGACAGGACTATAAAGATACCAGGCGTTTCCCCCT
GGAAGCTCCCTCGTGCGCTCTCCTGTTCCGACCCTGCCGCTTACCGGATACCTGTCCGCCTTTCTCCCTT
CGGGAAGCGTGGCGCTTTCTCATAGCTCACGCTGTAGGTATCTCAGTTCGGTGTAGGTCGTTCGCTCCAA
GCTGGGCTGTGTGCACGAACCCCCCGTTCAGCCCGACCGCTGCGCCTTATCCGGTAACTATCGTCTTGAG
TCCAACCCGGTAAGACACGACTTATCGCCACTGGCAGCAGCCACTGGTAACAGGATTAGCAGAGCGAGGT
ATGTAGGCGGTGCTACAGAGTTCTTGAAGTGGTGGCCTAACTACGGCTACACTAGAAGAACAGTATTTGG
TATCTGCGCTCTGCTGAAGCCAGTTACCTTCGGAAAAAGAGTTGGTAGCTCTTGATCCGGCAAACAAACC
ACCGCTGGTAGCGGTGGTTTTTTTGTTTGCAAGCAGCAGATTACGCGCAGAAAAAAAGGATCTCAAGAAG
ATCCTTTGATCTTTTCTACGGGGTCTGACGCTCAGTGGAACGAAAACTCACGTTAAGGGATTTTGGTCAT
GAGATTATCAAAAAGGATCTTCACCTAGATCCTTTTAAATTAAAAATGAAGTTTTAAATCAATCTAAAGT
ATATATGAGTAAACTTGGTCTGACAGTTACCAATGCTTAATCAGTGAGGCACCTATCTCAGCGATCTGTC
TATTTCGTTCATCCATAGTTGCCTGACTCCCCGTCGTGTAGATAACTACGATACGGGAGGGCTTACCATC
TGGCCCCAGTGCTGCAATGATACCGCGAGACCCACGCTCACCGGCTCCAGATTTATCAGCAATAAACCAG
CCAGCCGGAAGGGCCGAGCGCAGAAGTGGTCCTGCAACTTTATCCGCCTCCATCCAGTCTATTAATTGTT
GCCGGGAAGCTAGAGTAAGTAGTTCGCCAGTTAATAGTTTGCGCAACGTTGTTGCCATTGCTACAGGCAT
CGTGGTGTCACGCTCGTCGTTTGGTATGGCTTCATTCAGCTCCGGTTCCCAACGATCAAGGCGAGTTACA
TGATCCCCCATGTTGTGCAAAAAAGCGGTTAGCTCCTTCGGTCCTCCGATCGTTGTCAGAAGTAAGTTGG
CCGCAGTGTTATCACTCATGGTTATGGCAGCACTGCATAATTCTCTTACTGTCATGCCATCCGTAAGATG
CTTTTCTGTGACTGGTGAGTACTCAACCAAGTCATTCTGAGAATAGTGTATGCGGCGACCGAGTTGCTCT
TGCCCGGCGTCAATACGGGATAATACCGCGCCACATAGCAGAACTTTAAAAGTGCTCATCATTGGAAAAC
GTTCTTCGGGGCGAAAACTCTCAAGGATCTTACCGCTGTTGAGATCCAGTTCGATGTAACCCACTCGTGC
ACCCAACTGATCTTCAGCATCTTTTACTTTCACCAGCGTTTCTGGGTGAGCAAAAACAGGAAGGCAAAAT
GCCGCAAAAAAGGGAATAAGGGCGACACGGAAATGTTGAATACTCATACTCTTCCTTTTTCAATATTATT
GAAGCATTTATCAGGGTTATTGTCTCATGAGCGGATACATATTTGAATGTATTTAGAAAAATAAACAAAT
AGGGGTTCCGCGCACATTTCCCCGAAAAGTGCCACCTGACGCGCCCTGTAGCGGCAAGATCTGCCCATAG
ACTTCAAATCATGGAATTGGACGTTTATCTTCTTGCTTTGGATATCCACCCTATCGTACAATCTTGGCAC
TTTGGATCATACGAGGCACTTTGCGGACTAGGGAATGGTTATCATCAATTTCTTGGACCTCTCCATGACA
CCTGGCATCGTCGAGCTACCACAGCCCCCTGAATTCTTAAAGGCGAACCCCCCTTCCTAGGAACCTTGAG
CGCTGGACTGGATGGCACTCTGAGACCGCCTATGCTTAAGGACGCGAGCTTACCCTTCCATTGATGGAAG
TCGATCATTTATGATAATAGAACACGGCGGAACTTGACTTTACAGGCCAAGGGAAGCAACAGGAGAAGAA
GCTAAGGTTATAACAGGCTCAGCATATTTGTATATACGGTGCCATTCAACGCTGAACACTTTGTACTCAC
GGTCTGCCCGTTGAATAACACCATCTGCTGATGATCATCCCAATTTGTGAGTCTTATTTGCCATTGATCC
TGGTGTATAACCGATACTGAAGCCCTTTAGGTCTGATCAGTTATAGACGTGGTATATTCATTCTTCCTAG
ATTAGCTATGCCGAAAGAGATGGATACCTTGATGTGACTGGAATGCCATGAAGCAGGAGATTGTAGCAGC
TCAAATTGGAGAAGGATGTTGCAACCGTCGGCCGTGAAGGTCTTGTCATATCTTTGTCTGCCTGGGAGAA
TATGTACAAGTGCCCCGATGTTACTGATGGAAAACATCGTGTGGCGCGCCACGATACTTGTGTTAATTAA
